>Addgene plasmid #178000 | pcDNA5-FRT/TO-N-mEGFP-PARP15 | addgene full sequence | sequence record 450098 | Addgene NGS Result
AGGCTATCACAAGTTTGTACAAAAAAGCAGGCTTCATGGCTGCGCCAGGCCCCCTTCCTGCCGCTGCTCT
GAGTCCAGGGGCTCCGACCCCCAGAGAACTTATGCACGGAGTTGCAGGTGTTACTTCCAGAGCCGGACGA
GATCGGGAGGCGGGGAGCGTGCTGCCGGCCGGGAACCGTGGGGCGCGGAAGGCCTCCCGGCGCTCTTCCT
CCCGGAGTATGTCCAGAGACAACAAGTTCAGCAAGAAAGATTGTCTTTCAATCAGGAATGTTGTAGCTTC
AATCCAAACCAAAGAAGGTCTGAATCTCAAGTTGATAAGTGGAGATGTTCTGTACATCTGGGCCGATGTC
ATTGTCAACAGCGTTCCCATGAATCTTCAGCTTGGAGGAGGACCACTATCTCGGGCATTTTTGCAGAAAG
CTGGTCCCATGCTCCAGAAAGAGTTAGATGACAGAAGGCGGGAAACAGAGGAAAAAGTAGGTAACATATT
CATGACAAGCGGCTGCAATCTGGACTGCAAAGCTGTGCTCCATGCTGTGGCTCCATACTGGAATAATGGA
GCAGAGACTTCTTGGCAGATCATGGCAAATATAATCAAGAAATGTTTGACAACTGTAGAAGTGCTATCTT
TCTCATCAATCACATTTCCCATGATTGGAACAGGAAGTTTGCAGTTTCCCAAAGCTGTTTTTGCTAAACT
AATCCTTTCAGAAGTGTTCGAATACAGTAGCAGCACAAGGCCGATAACTAGCCCTTTACAAGAAGTCCAC
TTTCTGGTATATACAAATGACGATGAAGGCTGTCAGGCATTTTTAGATGAATTCACTAACTGGTCAAGAA
TAAATCCCAACAAGGCCAGGATTCCCATGGCAGGAGATACCCAAGGTGTGGTCGGGACTGTCTCTAAGCC
TTGTTTCACAGCATATGAAATGAAAATCGGTGCAATTACTTTTCAGGTTGCTACTGGAGATATAGCCACT
GAACAGGTAGATGTTATTGTAAACTCAACAGCAAGGACATTTAATCGGAAATCAGGTGTGTCAAGAGCTA
TTTTAGAAGGTGCTGGACAAGCTGTGGAAAGTGAATGTGCTGTACTAGCTGCACAGCCTCACAGAGATTT
TATAATTACACCAGGTGGATGCTTAAAGTGCAAAATAATAATTCATGTTCCTGGGGGAAAAGATGTCAGG
AAAACGGTCACCAGTGTTCTAGAAGAGTGTGAACAGAGGAAGTACACATCGGTTTCCCTTCCAGCCATTG
GAACAGGAAATGCCGGAAAAAACCCTATCACAGTTGCTGATAACATAATCGATGCTATTGTAGACTTCTC
ATCACAACATTCCACCCCATCATTAAAAACAGTTAAAGTTGTCATTTTTCAACCTGAGCTGCTAAATATA
TTCTACGACAGCATGAAAAAAAGAGACCTCTCTGCATCACTGAACTTTCAGTCCACATTCTCCATGACTA
CATGTAATCTTCCTGAACACTGGACTGACATGAATCATCAGCTGTTTTGCATGGTCCAGCTAGAGCCAGG
ACAATCAGAATATAATACCATAAAGGACAAGTTCACCCGAACTTGTTCTTCCTACGCAATAGAGAAGATT
GAGAGGATACAGAATGCATTTCTCTGGCAGAGCTACCAGGTAAAGAAAAGGCAAATGGATATCAAGAATG
ACCATAAGAATAATGAGAGACTCCTCTTCCATGGGACAGATGCAGACTCAGTGCCATATGTCAATCAGCA
CGGCTTTAATAGAAGTTGTGCTGGGAAAAATGCTGTATCCTATGGAAAAGGAACCTATTTTGCTGTGGAT
GCCAGTTATTCTGCCAAGGACACCTACTCCAAGCCAGACAGCAATGGGAGAAAGCACATGTACGTTGTGC
GAGTACTTACTGGAGTCTTCACAAAGGGACGTGCAGGATTAGTCACCCCTCCACCCAAGAATCCTCACAA
TCCCACAGATCTCTTTGACTCAGTGACAAACAATACACGATCTCCAAAGCTATTTGTGGTATTCTTTGAT
AATCAGGCTTACCCAGAATATCTCATAACTTTCACGGCTTAAACCCAGCTTTCTTGTACAAAGTGGTGAT
AGCTTGGTACCGAGCTCGGATCCACTAGTCCAGTGTGGTGGAATTCTGCAGATATCCAGCACAGTGGCGG
CCGCTCGAGTCTAGAGGGCCCGTTTAAACCCGCTGATCAGCCTCGACTGTGCCTTCTAGTTGCCAGCCAT
CTGTTGTTTGCCCCTCCCCCGTGCCTTCCTTGACCCTGGAAGGTGCCACTCCCACTGTCCTTTCCTAATA
AAATGAGGAAATTGCATCGCATTGTCTGAGTAGGTGTCATTCTATTCTGGGGGGTGGGGTGGGGCAGGAC
AGCAAGGGGGAGGATTGGGAAGACAATAGCAGGCATGCTGGGGATGCGGTGGGCTCTATGGCTTCTGAGG
CGGAAAGAACCAGCTGGGGCTCTAGGGGGTATCCCC
[124 nt withheld, positions 2487-2610]
C
[91 nt withheld, positions 2612-2702]
AGGGTGATGGTTCACGTACCTAGAAGTTCCTATTCCGAAGTTCCTATTCTCTAGAAAGTATAGGAACTTC
CTTGGCCAAAAAGCCTGAACTCACCGCGACGTCTGTCGAGAAGTTTCTGATCGAAAAGTTCGACAGCGTC
TCCGACCTGATGCAGCTCTCGGAGGGCGAAGAATCTCGTGCTTTCAGCTTCGATGTAGGAGGGCGTGGAT
ATGTCCTGCGGGTAAATAGCTGCGCCGATGGTTTCTACAAAGATCGTTATGTTTATCGGCACTTTGCATC
GGCCGCGCTCCCGATTCCGGAAGTGCTTGACATTGGGGAATTCAGCGAGAGCCTGACCTATTGCATCTCC
CGCCGTGCACAGGGTGTCACGTTGCAAGACCTGCCTGAAACCGAACTGCCCGCTGTTCTGCAGCCGGTCG
CGGAGGCCATGGATGCGATCGCTGCGGCCGATCTTAGCCAGACGAGCGGGTTCGGCCCATTCGGACCGCA
AGGAATCGGTCAATACACTACATGGCGTGATTTCATATGCGCGATTGCTGATCCCCATGTGTATCACTGG
CAAACTGTGATGGACGACACCGTCAGTGCGTCCGTCGCGCAGGCTCTCGATGAGCTGATGCTTTGGGCCG
AGGACTGCCCCGAAGTCCGGCACCTCGTGCACGCGGATTTCGGCTCCAACAATGTCCTGACGGACAATGG
CCGCATAACAGCGGTCATTGACTGGAGCGAGGCGATGTTCGGGGATTCCCAATACGAGGTCGCCAACATC
TTCTTCTGGAGGCCGTGGTTGGCTTGTATGGAGCAGCAGACGCGCTACTTCGAGCGGAGGCATCCGGAGC
TTGCAGGATCGCCGCGGCTCCGGGCGTATATGCTCCGCATTGGTCTTGACCAACTCTATCAGAGCTTGGT
TGACGGCAATTTCGATGATGCAGCTTGGGCGCAGGGTCGATGCGACGCAATCGTCCGATCCGGAGCCGGG
ACTGTCGGGCGTACACAAATCGCCCGCAGAAGCGCGGCCGTCTGGACCGATGGCTGTGTAGAAGTACTCG
CCGATAGTGGAAACCGACGCCCCAGCACTCGTCCGAGGGCAAAGGAATAGCACGTACTACGAGATTTCGA
TTCCACCGCCGCCTTCTATGAAAGGTTGGGCTTCGGAATCGTTTTCCGGGACGCCGGCTGGATGATCCTC
CAGCGCGGGGATCTCATGCTGGAGTTCTTCGCCCACCCCAACTTGTTTATTGCAGCTTATAATGGTTACA
AATAAAGCAATAGCATCACAAATTTCACAAATAAAGCATTTTTTTCACTGCATTCTAGTTGTGGTTTGTC
CAAACTCATCAATGTATCTTATCATGTCTGTATACCGTCGACCTCTAGCTAGAGCTTGGCGTAATCATGG
TCATAGCTGTTTCCTGTGTGAAATTGTTATCCGCTCACAATTCCACACAACATACGAGCCGGAAGCATAA
AGTGTAAAGCCTGGGGTGCCTAATGAGTGAGCTAACTCACATTAATTGCGTTGCGCTCACTGCCCGCTTT
CCAGTCGGGAAACCTGTCGTGCCAGCTGCATTAATGAATCGGCCAACGCGCGGGGAGAGGCGGTTTGCGT
ATTGGGCGCTCTTCCGCTTCCTCGCTCACTGACTCGCTGCGCTCGGTCGTTCGGCTGCGGCGAGCGGTAT
CAGCTCACTCAAAGGCGGTAATACGGTTATCCACAGAATCAGGGGATAACGCAGGAAAGAACATGTGAGC
AAAAGGCCAGCAAAAGGCCAGGAACCGTAAAAAGGCCGCGTTGCTGGCGTTTTTCCATAGGCTCCGCCCC
CCTGACGAGCATCACAAAAATCGACGCTCAAGTCAGAGGTGGCGAAACCCGACAGGACTATAAAGATACC
AGGCGTTTCCCCCTGGAAGCTCCCTCGTGCGCTCTCCTGTTCCGACCCTGCCGCTTACCGGATACCTGTC
CGCCTTTCTCCCTTCGGGAAGCGTGGCGCTTTCTCATAGCTCACGCTGTAGGTATCTCAGTTCGGTGTAG
GTCGTTCGCTCCAAGCTGGGCTGTGTGCACGAACCCCCCGTTCAGCCCGACCGCTGCGCCTTATCCGGTA
ACTATCGTCTTGAGTCCAACCCGGTAAGACACGACTTATCGCCACTGGCAGCAGCCACTGGTAACAGGAT
TAGCAGAGCGAGGTATGTAGGCGGTGCTACAGAGTTCTTGAAGTGGTGGCCTAACTACGGCTACACTAGA
AGAACAGTATTTGGTATCTGCGCTCTGCTGAAGCCAGTTACCTTCGGAAAAAGAGTTGGTAGCTCTTGAT
CCGGCAAACAAACCACCGCTGGTAGCGGTGGTTTTTTTGTTTGCAAGCAGCAGATTACGCGCAGAAAAAA
AGGATCTCAAGAAGATCCTTTGATCTTTTCTACGGGGTCTGACGCTCAGTGGAACGAAAACTCACGTTAA
GGGATTTTGGTCATGAGATTATCAAAAAGGATCTTCACCTAGATCCTTTTAAATTAAAAATGAAGTTTTA
AATCAATCTAAAGTATATATGAGTAAACTTGGTCTGACAGTTACCAATGCTTAATCAGTGAGGCACCTAT
CTCAGCGATCTGTCTATTTCGTTCATCCATAGTTGCCTGACTCCCCGTCGTGTAGATAACTACGATACGG
GAGGGCTTACCATCTGGCCCCAGTGCTGCAATGATACCGCGAGACCCACGCTCACCGGCTCCAGATTTAT
CAGCAATAAACCAGCCAGCCGGAAGGGCCGAGCGCAGAAGTGGTCCTGCAACTTTATCCGCCTCCATCCA
GTCTATTAATTGTTGCCGGGAAGCTAGAGTAAGTAGTTCGCCAGTTAATAGTTTGCGCAACGTTGTTGCC
ATTGCTACAGGCATCGTGGTGTCACGCTCGTCGTTTGGTATGGCTTCATTCAGCTCCGGTTCCCAACGAT
CAAGGCGAGTTACATGATCCCCCATGTTGTGCAAAAAAGCGGTTAGCTCCTTCGGTCCTCCGATCGTTGT
CAGAAGTAAGTTGGCCGCAGTGTTATCACTCATGGTTATGGCAGCACTGCATAATTCTCTTACTGTCATG
CCATCCGTAAGATGCTTTTCTGTGACTGGTGAGTACTCAACCAAGTCATTCTGAGAATAGTGTATGCGGC
GACCGAGTTGCTCTTGCCCGGCGTCAATACGGGATAATACCGCGCCACATAGCAGAACTTTAAAAGTGCT
CATCATTGGAAAACGTTCTTCGGGGCGAAAACTCTCAAGGATCTTACCGCTGTTGAGATCCAGTTCGATG
TAACCCACTCGTGCACCCAACTGATCTTCAGCATCTTTTACTTTCACCAGCGTTTCTGGGTGAGCAAAAA
CAGGAAGGCAAAATGCCGCAAAAAAGGGAATAAGGGCGACACGGAAATGTTGAATACTCATACTCTTCCT
TTTTCAATATTATTGAAGCATTTATCAGGGTTATTGTCTCATGAGCGGATACATATTTGAATGTATTTAG
AAAAATAAACAAATAGGGGTTCCGCGCACATTTCCCCGAAAAGTGCCACCTGACGTCGACGGATCGGGAG
ATCTCCCGATCCCCTATGGTGCACTCTCAGTACAATCTGCTCTGATGCCGCATAGTTAAGCCAGTATCTG
CTCCCTGCTTGTGTGTTGGAGGTCGCTGAGTAGTGCGCGAGCAAAATTTAAGCTACAACAAGGCAAGGCT
TGACCGACAATTGCATGAAGAATCTGCTTAGGGTTAGGCGTTTTGCGCTGCTTCGCGATGTACGGGCCAG
ATATACGCGTTGACATTGATTATTGACTAGTTATTAATAGTAATCAATTACGGGGTCATTAGTTCATAGC
CCATATATGGAGTTCCGCGTTACATAACTTACGGTAAATGGCCCGCCTGGCTGACCGCCCAACGACCCCC
GCCCATTGACGTCAATAATGACGTATGTTCCCATAGTAACGCCAATAGGGACTTTCCATTGACGTCAATG
GGTGGAGTATTTACGGTAAACTGCCCACTTGGCAGTACATCAAGTGTATCATATGCCAAGTACGCCCCCT
ATTGACGTCAATGACGGTAAATGGCCCGCCTGGCATTATGCCCAGTACATGACCTTATGGGACTTTCCTA
CTTGGCAGTACATCTACGTATTAGTCATCGCTATTACCATGGTGATGCGGTTTTGGCAGTACATCAATGG
GCGTGGATAGCGGTTTGACTCACGGGGATTTCCAAGTCTCCACCCCATTGACGTCAATGGGAGTTTGTTT
TGGCACCAAAATCAACGGGACTTTCCAAAATGTCGTAACAACTCCGCCCCATTGACGCAAATGGGCGGTA
GGCGTGTACGGTGGGAGGTCTATATAAGCAGAGCTCTCCCTATCAGTGATAGAGATCTCCCTATCAGTGA
TAGAGATCGTCGACGAGCTCGTTTAGTGAACCGTCAGATCGCCTGGAGACGCCATCCACGCTGTTTTGAC
CTCCATAGAAGACACCGGGACCGATCCAGCCTCCGGACTCTAGCGTTTAAACGCCACCATGGTGAGCAAG
GGCGAGGAGCTGTTCACCGGGGTGGTGCCCATCCTGGTCGAGCTGGACGGCGACGTAAACGGCCACAAGT
TCAGCGTGTCCGGCGAGGGCGAGGGCGATGCCACCTACGGCAAGCTGACCCTGAAGTTCATCTGCACCAC
CGGCAAGCTGCCCGTGCCCTGGCCCACCCTCGTGACCACCCTGACCTACGGCGTGCAGTGCTTCAGCCGC
TACCCCGACCACATGAAGCAGCACGACTTCTTCAAGTCCGCCATGCCCGAAGGCTACGTCCAGGAGCGCA
CCATCTTCTTCAAGGACGACGGCAACTACAAGACCCGCGCCGAGGTGAAGTTCGAGGGCGACACCCTGGT
GAACCGCATCGAGCTGAAGGGCATCGACTTCAAGGAGGACGGCAACATCCTGGGGCACAAGCTGGAGTAC
AACTACAACAGCCACAACGTCTATATCATGGCCGACAAGCAGAAGAACGGCATCAAGGTGAACTTCAAGA
TCCGCCACAACATCGAGGACGGCAGCGTGCAGCTCGCCGACCACTACCAGCAGAACACCCCCATCGGCGA
CGGCCCCGTGCTGCTGCCCGACAACCACTACCTGAGCACCCAGTCCAAGCTGAGCAAAGACCCCAACGAG
AAGCGCGATCACATGGTCCTGCTGGAGTTCGTGACCGCCGCCGGGATCACTCTCGGCATGGACGAGCTGT
ACA
Features (pLannotate 1.2.2; 24 found; start..end, strand, type, name):
      9..33      +  protein_bind   attB1: mutant version of attB; recombination site for the Gateway® BP reaction BP Clonase™
     36..2069    +  CDS            PARP15: PAR15_HUMAN - Also known as BAL3 From Homo sapiens (Human).
   2073..2097    -  protein_bind   attB2: mutant version of attB; recombination site for the Gateway® BP reaction BP Clonase™
   2217..2441    +  polyA_signal   bGH poly(A) signal: bovine growth hormone polyadenylation signal
   2445..2466    +  promoter       SV40 promoter (fragment): SV40 enhancer and early promoter
   2487..2720    +  rep_origin     f1 ori (fragment) (sequence partly withheld): f1 bacteriophage origin of replication; arrow indicates direction of (+) strand synthesis
   2725..2772    +  protein_bind   FRT: FLP-mediated recombination occurs in the 8-bp core sequence TCTAGAAA (Turan and Bode, 2011). FLP recombinase from the Saccharomyces cerevisiae 2μ plasmid
   2780..3802    +  CDS            HygR: aminoglycoside phosphotransferase from E. coli; aph(4)-Ia; confers resistance to hygromycin
   3812..3937    +  CDS            ble (fragment): BLE_KLEPN - Experimental evidence at protein level: Swiss-Prot protein existence level 1. Binding protein with a strong affinity to the bleomycin family of antibiotics. Binds to CL990; an antimitotic-antibiotic compound. From Klebsiella pneumoniae.
   3932..4053    +  polyA_signal   SV40 poly(A) signal: SV40 polyadenylation signal
   4126..4142    -  protein_bind   lac operator: The lac repressor binds to the lac operator to inhibit transcription in E. coli. This inhibition can be relieved by adding lactose or isopropyl-β-D-thiogalactopyranoside (IPTG). lac repressor encoded by lacI
   4150..4180    -  promoter       lac promoter: promoter for the E. coli lac operon
   4195..4216    -  protein_bind   CAP binding site: CAP binding activates transcription in the presence of cAMP. E. coli catabolite activator protein
   4229..4321    -  CDS            lacI (fragment): lac repressor; lacI; The lac repressor binds to the lac operator to inhibit transcription in E. coli. This inhibition can be relieved by adding lactose or isopropyl-β-D-thiogalactopyranoside (IPTG).
   4504..5092    -  rep_origin     ori: high-copy-number ColE1/pMB1/pBR322/pUC origin of replication
   5263..6123    -  CDS            AmpR: β-lactamase; bla; confers resistance to ampicillin, carbenicillin, and related antibiotics
   6124..6228    -  promoter       AmpR promoter: bla
   6287..6339    -  misc_feature   bom (fragment): basis of mobility region from pBR322
   6494..6873    +  enhancer       CMV enhancer: human cytomegalovirus immediate early enhancer
   6874..7077    +  promoter       CMV promoter: human cytomegalovirus (CMV) immediate early promoter
   7079..7098    +  promoter       PLtetO-1 promoter (fragment): modified phage lambda PL promoter with tet operator sites (Lutz and Bujard, 1997)
   7100..7119    +  promoter       PLtetO-1 promoter (fragment): modified phage lambda PL promoter with tet operator sites (Lutz and Bujard, 1997)
   7127..7160    +  promoter       TRE3GV promoter (fragment): 3rd-generation Tet-responsive promoter that can be activated by binding of Tet-On® 3G, optimized for retroviral and lentiviral vectors
   7241..2       +  CDS            mEGFP (across the origin): mEGFP is a basic (constitutively fluorescent) green fluorescent protein published in 2002, derived from Aequorea victoria. It has moderate acid sensitivity.
