[The description below was written by a language model from this plasmid's Addgene catalogue record and pLannotate feature annotations shown in this document.]
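Description:
pcDNA5-FRT/TO-N-mEGFP-PARP15 is a mammalian expression plasmid of about 8 kb, built on a pcDNA5/FRT/TO backbone that already carries an N-terminal mEGFP cassette. It is propagated in E. coli through a high-copy ColE1/pUC-type origin and selected with ampicillin via the β-lactamase gene. A partial f1 origin and remnants of lac regulatory sequence are also annotated in the backbone.

The payload is the human PARP15 coding sequence (also known as ARTD7 or BAL3), introduced by Gateway cloning and therefore flanked by attB1 and attB2 sites. It sits directly downstream of mEGFP, a monomeric green fluorescent protein, so the product is an N-terminally mEGFP-tagged PARP15 fusion. Transcription is driven by the CMV immediate early enhancer and promoter and terminated by the bovine growth hormone polyadenylation signal. Between the CMV promoter and mEGFP the annotation picks up short tet operator-containing fragments. These correspond to the "TO" design of the backbone, in which operator sites allow the CMV promoter to be held off by Tet repressor and induced with tetracycline or doxycycline in repressor-expressing cells. In cells lacking the repressor, expression would be constitutive.

The backbone also contains an FRT site placed immediately upstream of a hygromycin resistance gene with an SV40 polyadenylation signal. No complete promoter is annotated ahead of that gene. This arrangement is typical of FLP-mediated integration systems, where recombination into a genomic FRT site activates the marker and yields hygromycin-resistant, isogenic stable lines. The plasmid is intended for transient or stable, potentially inducible, expression of fluorescent PARP15, and the associated publication concerns detection of protein and RNA ADP-ribosylation.
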