Addgene plasmid #178000: pcDNA5-FRT/TO-N-mEGFP-PARP15
Purpose: Expresses N-terminally mEGFP-tagged PARP15
Depositing lab: Karla Feijs. Depositing organization: Universitaetsklinikum Aachen. Publication: Protein and RNA ADP-ribosylation detection is influenced by sample preparation and reagents used. Weixler L, Ikenga NJ, Voorneveld J, Aydin G, Bolte TM, Momoh J, Butepage M, Golzmann A, Luscher B, Filippov DV, Zaja R, Feijs KL. Life Sci Alliance. 2022 Nov 11;6(1):e202201455. doi: 10.26508/lsa.202201455. PubMed 36368907.
Backbone
  Vector backbone: pcDNA5/FRT/TO/N-mEGFP
  Total vector size (bp): 7956
  Vector type: Mammalian Expression
  Selectable markers: Hygromycin
Growth in bacteria
  Bacterial resistance: Ampicillin, 100 μg/mL
  Growth temperature: 37°C
  Growth strain: DH5alpha
  Copy number: High Copy
Gene/Insert
  Gene/Insert name: PARP15
  Species: H. sapiens (human)
  Insert size (bp): 2074
  Entrez Gene: PARP15 (a.k.a. ARTD7, BAL3, pART7)
  Tag / fusion protein: mEGFP (N terminal on insert)
  Cloning method: Gateway Cloning
  Sequencing primers: 5′ EGFP-C
Terms and licenses: Academic/Nonprofit Terms; Industry Terms: Not Available to Industry
Depositor comments: Please visit https://doi.org/10.1101/2022.02.22.481411 for bioRxiv preprint.
How to cite: pcDNA5-FRT/TO-N-mEGFP-PARP15 was a gift from Karla Feijs (Addgene plasmid # 178000 ; http://n2t.net/addgene:178000 ; RRID:Addgene_178000)
